>Addgene plasmid #157583 | pD649-HAsp-ADGRF5-COMP5AP-AviTag-9xHis | depositor full sequence | sequence record 304275 | Full Sequence
TTTCAATATTATTGAAGCATTTATCAGGGTTATTGTCTCATGAGCGGATACATATTTGAATGTATTTAGA
AAAATAAACAAATAGGGGTCAGTGTTACAACCAATTAACCAATTCTGAACATTATCGCGAGCCCATTTAT
ACCTGAATATGGCTCATAACACCCCTTGCTCATGACCAAAATCCCTTAACGTGAGTTACGCGCGCGTCGT
TCCACTGAGCGTCAGACCCCGTAGAAAAGATCAAAGGATCTTCTTGAGATCCTTTTTTTCTGCGCGTAAT
CTGCTGCTTGCAAACAAAAAAACCACCGCTACCAGCGGTGGTTTGTTTGCCGGATCAAGAGCTACCAACT
CTTTTTCCGAAGGTAACTGGCTTCAGCAGAGCGCAGATACCAAATACTGTTCTTCTAGTGTAGCCGTAGT
TAGCCCACCACTTCAAGAACTCTGTAGCACCGCCTACATACCTCGCTCTGCTAATCCTGTTACCAGTGGC
TGCTGCCAGTGGCGATAAGTCGTGTCTTACCGGGTTGGACTCAAGACGATAGTTACCGGATAAGGCGCAG
CGGTCGGGCTGAACGGGGGGTTCGTGCACACAGCCCAGCTTGGAGCGAACGACCTACACCGAACTGAGAT
ACCTACAGCGTGAGCTATGAGAAAGCGCCACGCTTCCCGAAGGGAGAAAGGCGGACAGGTATCCGGTAAG
CGGCAGGGTCGGAACAGGAGAGCGCACGAGGGAGCTTCCAGGGGGAAACGCCTGGTATCTTTATAGTCCT
GTCGGGTTTCGCCACCTCTGACTTGAGCGTCGATTTTTGTGATGCTCGTCAGGGGGGCGGAGCCTATGGA
AAAACGCCAGCAACGCGGCCTTTTTACGGTTCCTGGCCTTTTGCTGGCCTTTTGCTCACATGTTCTTTCC
TGCGTTATCCCCTGATTCTGTGGATAACCGTATTACCGCCTTTGAGTGAGCTGATACCGCTCGCCGCAGC
CGAACGACCGAGCGCAGCGAGTCAGTGAGCGAGGAAGCGGAAGGCGAGAGTAGGGAACTGCCAGGCATCA
AACTAAGCAGAAGGCCCCTGACGGATGGCCTTTTTGCGTTTCTACAAACTCTTTCTGTGTTGTAAAACGA
CGGCCAGTCTTAAGCTCGGGCCCCCTGGGCGGTTCTGATAACGAGTAATCGTTAATCCGCAAATAACGTA
AAAACCCGCTTCGGCGGGTTTTTTTATGGGGGGAGTTTAGGGAAAGAGCATTTGTCAGAATATTTAAGGG
CGCCTGTCACTTTGCTTGATATATGAGAATTATTTAACCTTATAAATGAGAAAAAAGCAACGCACTTTAA
ATAAGATACGTTGCTTTTTCGATTGATGAACACCTATAATTAAACTATTCATCTATTATTTATGATTTTT
TGTATATACAATATTTCTAGTTTGTTAAAGAGAATTAAGAAAATAAATCTCGAAAATAATAAAGGGAAAA
TCAGTTTTTGATATCAAAATTATACATGTCAACGATAATACAAAATATAATACAAACTATAAGATGTTAT
CAGTATTTATTATCATTTAGAATAAATTTTGTGTCGCCCTTAATTGTGAGCGGATAACAATTACGAGCTT
CATGCACAGTGGCGTTGACTCAATATTGGCCATTAGCCATATTATTCATTGGTTATATAGCATAAATCAA
TATTGGCTATTGGCCATTGCATACGTTGTATCTATATCATAATATGTACATTTATATTGGCTCATGTCCA
ATATGACCGCCATGTTGGCATTGATTATTGACTAGTTATTAATAGTAATCAATTACGGGGTCATTAGTTC
ATAGCCCATATATGGAGTTCCGCGTTACATAACTTACGGTAAATGGCCCGCCTGGCTGACCGCCCAACGA
CCCCCGCCCATTGACGTCAATAATGACGTATGTTCCCATAGTAACGCCAATAGGGACTTTCCATTGACGT
CAATGGGTGGAGTATTTACGGTAAACTGCCCACTTGGCAGTACATCAAGTGTATCATATGCCAAGTACGC
CCCCTATTGACGTCAATGACGGTAAATGGCCCGCCTGGCATTATGCCCAGTACATGACCTTATGGGACTT
TCCTACTTGGCAGTACATCTACGTATTAGTCATCGCTATTACCATGGTGATGCGGTTTTGGCAGTACATC
AATGGGCGTGGATAGCGGTTTGACTCACGGGGATTTCCAAGTCTCCACCCCATTGACGTCAATGGGAGTT
TGTTTTGGCACCAAAATCAACGGGACTTTCCAAAATGTCGTAACAACTCCGCCCCATTGACGCAAATGGG
CGGTAGGCGTGTACGGTGGGAGGTCTATATAAGCAGAGCTCGTTTAGTGAACCGTCAGATCGCCTGGAGA
CGCCATCCACGCTGTTTTGACCTCCATAGAAGACACCGGGACCGATCCAGCCTCCGCGGCCGGGAACGGT
GCATTGGAACGCGGATTCCCCGTGCCAAGAGTGACGTAAGTACCGCCTATAGAGTCTATAGGCCCACCCC
CTTGGCTTCGTTAGAACGCGGCTACAATTAATACATAACCTTATGTATCATACACATACGATTTAGGTGA
CACTATAGAATAACATCCACTTTGCCTTTCTCTCCACAGGTGTCCACTCCCAGGTCCAACTGCACCTCGG
TTCTATCGAAAACGCGCCTGCTAGCGCCACCATGAAGACCATCATTGCCCTGAGCTACATCTTCTGCCTG
GTGTTCGCTGCGGCCGCCGCTCTGAATTGGAACTACGAGAGCACCATCCATCCTCTGAGCCTGCACGAAC
ATGAGCCTGCTGGCGAAGAGGCCCTGAGACAGAAAAGAGCCGTGGCCACAAAGAGCCCCACCGCCGAAGA
GTACACCGTGAACATCGAGATCAGCTTCGAGAACGCCAGCTTTCTGGACCCCATCAAGGCCTACCTGAAC
AGCCTGAGCTTCCCCATCCACGGCAACAACACCGACCAGATCACCGACATCCTGAGCATCAACGTGACCA
CCGTGTGCAGACCTGCCGGCAATGAGATCTGGTGTAGCTGTGAAACAGGCTACGGCTGGCCCAGAGAGAG
ATGCCTGCACAACCTGATCTGCCAAGAGCGGGATGTGTTTCTGCCTGGCCACCACTGCAGCTGCCTGAAA
GAACTGCCTCCTAATGGCCCCTTCTGCCTGCTGCAAGAGGACGTGACCCTGAACATGAGAGTGCGGCTGA
ACGTGGGCTTCCAAGAGGACCTGATGAATACCAGCAGCGCCCTGTACAGAAGCTACAAGACCGACCTGGA
AACCGCCTTCCGGAAAGGCTATGGCATCCTGCCTGGCTTTAAGGGCGTGACCGTGACAGGCTTTAAGAGC
GGCAGCGTGGTGGTCACCTACGAAGTGAAAACCACACCTCCTAGCCTGGAACTGATCCACAAGGCCAACG
AACAGGTGGTGCAGAGCCTGAACCAGACCTACAAGATGGACTACAACAGCTTCCAGGCCGTGACCATCAA
CGAGAGCAATTTCTTCGTGACCCCGGAAATCATCTTCGAGGGCGACACAGTGTCCCTCGTGTGCGAGAAA
GAGGTGCTGTCTAGTAACGTGTCCTGGCGCTACGAGGAACAGCAGCTGGAAATCCAGAACAGCTCCCGGT
TCAGCATCTACACAGCCCTGTTCAACAACATGACCAGCGTGTCCAAGCTGACCATCCACAACATTACACC
TGGCGACGCCGGCGAGTATGTGTGCAAGCTGATCCTGGATATCTTCGAGTACGAGTGCAAGAAAAAGATC
GACGTGATGCCCATCCAGATCCTCGCCAACGAAGAGATGAAGGTCATGTGCGACAACAACCCCGTGTCTC
TGAACTGCTGCAGCCAGGGCAATGTGAACTGGTCCAAGGTGGAATGGAAGCAAGAGGGCAAGATCAACAT
CCCCGGCACACCCGAGACAGACATCGACTCCAGCTGTAGCAGATACACCCTGAAGGCCGATGGCACCCAG
TGTCCTAGCGGATCTTCTGGCACCACCGTGATCTACACATGCGAGTTCATCAGCGCCTACGGCGCCAGAG
GCAGCGCCAATATCAAAGTGACCTTTATCTCCGTGGCCAACCTCACCATCACACCCGATCCTATCTCTGT
GTCCGAGGGCCAGAACTTCAGCATCAAGTGCATCAGCGACGTGTCCAACTACGACGAGGTGTACTGGAAT
ACCTCCGCCGGCATCAAGATCTACCAGCGGTTCTACACCACCAGAAGATACCTGGACGGCGCCGAGAGCG
TGCTGACCGTGAAAACAAGCACAAGAGAGTGGAACGGCACCTACCACTGCATCTTCCGGTACAAGAACAG
CTACTCTATCGCCACCAAGGACGTGATCGTGCACCCTCTGCCTCTGAAGCTGAACATCATGGTGGACCCT
CTGGAAGCCACAGTGTCTTGTTCTGGCTCCCACCACATCAAGTGTTGCATCGAAGAGGACGGCGACTACA
AAGTGACATTCCACACCGGCTCCTCTTCTCTGCCTGCCGCCAAAGAAGTGAACAAGAAGCAAGTCTGCTA
TAAGCACAACTTCAACGCCTCTTCCGTGTCATGGTGCAGCAAGACCGTGGACGTGTGCTGCCACTTTACC
AACGCCGCCAACAATAGCGTGTGGTCCCCTAGCATGAAGCTCAACCTGGTGCCTGGCGAGAACATCACCT
GTCAGGACCCTGTGATTGGCGTGGGCGAGCCTGGAAAAGTGATCCAGAAGCTGTGCAGATTCAGCAACGT
GCCAAGCAGCCCTGAGTCTCCTATCGGCGGCACCATCACCTATAAGTGTGTGGGCAGCCAGTGGGAAGAG
AAGCGGAACGATTGCATCTCTGCCCCTATCAACTCCCTGCTGCAGATGGCCAAGGCACTGATCAAGAGCC
CTAGCCAGGATGAGATGCTGCCCACCTATCTGAAGGACCTGTCCATCAGCATCGACAAGGCCGAGCACGA
GATCTCTTCTAGCCCTGGATCTCTGGGCGCCATCATCAATATCCTGGACCTGCTGAGCACCGTGCCTACA
CAAGTGAACTCCGAGATGATGACCCACGTGCTGTCCACCGTGAATGTGATCCTGGGCAAGCCCGTGCTGA
ACACCTGGAAAGTTCTCCAGCAGCAGTGGACCAACCAGTCCTCTCAGCTGCTGCACAGCGTGGAAAGATT
CTCTCAGGCCCTGCAGTCTGGCGATAGCCCTCCACTGAGCTTCAGCCAGACCAACGTGCAGATGAGCAGC
ATGGTCATCAAGAGCAGTCACCCCGAAACCTACCAGCAGAGATTCGTGTTCCCCTACTTCGACCTGTGGG
GCAACGTCGTGATCGACAAGAGCTATCTGGAAAACCTGCAGAGCGACAGCAGCATCGTGACCATGGCCTT
TCCAACACTGCAGGCCATTCTGGCCCAGGACATCCAAGAGAACAACTTTGCCGAGAGCCTGGTCATGACA
ACCACTGTGTCCCACAACACCACCATGCCATTCCGGATCAGCATGACCTTTAAGAACAACAGCCCCTCTG
GCGGCGAGACTAAGTGCGTGTTCTGGAACTTCCGGCTGGCCAACAACACAGGCGGCTGGGATTCTAGCGG
CTGCTATGTTGAAGAAGGCGACGGCGATAACGTGACCTGCATCTGTGATCACCTGACCAGCTTCTCCATC
CTGATGAGCCCTGACAGCCCCGATCCAAGCTCTGGCGCGCCGGAAGATCAAGTTGATCCAAGATTGATTG
ATGGCAAGGGCGGATCTCTGGAGGTGCTGTTCCAGGGACCAGGCGGAAGCGGCAATCCCGGCGGCGATCT
GGCCCCCCAGATGCTGCGCGAGCTGCAGGAGACCAATGCCGCCCTGCAGGACGTGCGCGAGCTGCTGCGC
CACCGCGTGAAGGAGATCACCTTCCTGAAGAACACCGTGATGGAGTGCGACGCCTGCGGTATGCAGCCCT
CTAGAGGCTCCGGCTCCATCATCCCAGTTGAGGAGGAGAACCCGGACTTCTGGAACCGCGAGGCAGCCGA
GGCCCTGGGTGCCGCCAAGAAGCTGCAGCCTGCACAGACAGCCGCCAAGAACCTCATCATCTTCCTGGGC
GATGGGATGGGGGTGTCTACGGTGACAGCTGCCAGGATCCTAAAAGGGCAGAAGAAGGACAAACTGGGGC
CTGAGATACCCCTGGCCATGGACCGCTTCCCATATGTGGCTCTGTCCAAGACATACAATGTAGACAAACA
TGTGCCAGACAGTGGAGCCACAGCCACGGCCTACCTGTGCGGGGTCAAGGGCAACTTCCAGACCATTGGC
TTGAGTGCAGCCGCCCGCTTTAACCAGTGCAACACGACACGCGGCAACGAGGTCATCTCCGTGATGAATC
GGGCCAAGAAAGCAGGGAAGTCAGTGGGAGTGGTAACCACCACACGAGTGCAGCACGCCTCGCCAGCCGG
CACCTACGCCCACACGGTGAACCGCAACTGGTACTCGGACGCCGACGTGCCTGCCTCGGCCCGCCAGGAG
GGGTGCCAGGACATCGCTACGCAGCTCATCTCCAACATGGACATTGACGTGATCCTAGGTGGAGGCCGAA
AGTACATGTTTCGCATGGGAACCCCAGACCCTGAGTACCCAGATGACTACAGCCAAGGTGGGACCAGGCT
GGACGGGAAGAATCTGGTGCAGGAATGGCTGGCGAAGCGCCAGGGTGCCCGGTATGTGTGGAACCGCACT
GAGCTCATGCAGGCTTCCCTGGACCCGTCTGTGACCCATCTCATGGGTCTCTTTGAGCCTGGAGACATGA
AATACGAGATCCACCGAGACTCCACACTGGACCCCTCCCTGATGGAGATGACAGAGGCTGCCCTGCGCCT
GCTGAGCAGGAACCCCCGCGGCTTCTTCCTCTTCGTGGAGGGTGGTCGCATCGACCATGGTCATCATGAA
AGCAGGGCTTACCGGGCACTGACTGAGACGATCATGTTCGACGACGCCATTGAGAGGGCGGGCCAGCTCA
CCAGCGAGGAGGACACGCTGAGCCTCGTCACTGCCGACCACTCCCACGTCTTCTCCTTCGGAGGCTACCC
CCTGCGAGGGAGCTCCATCTTCGGGCTGGCCCCTGGCAAGGCCCGGGACAGGAAGGCCTACACGGTCCTC
CTATACGGAAACGGTCCAGGCTATGTGCTCAAGGACGGCGCCCGGCCGGATGTTACCGAGAGCGAGAGCG
GGAGCCCCGAGTATCGGCAGCAGTCAGCAGTGCCCCTGGACGAAGAGACCCACGCAGGCGAGGACGTGGC
GGTGTTCGCGCGCGGCCCGCAGGCGCACCTGGTTCACGGCGTGCAGGAGCAGACCTTCATAGCGCACGTC
ATGGCCTTCGCCGCCTGCCTGGAGCCCTACACCGCCTGCGACCTGGCGCCCCCCGCCGGCACCACCGACG
CCGCGCACCCGGGTGGCGGAGGACTGAACGACATCTTCGAGGCTCAGAAAATCGAATGGCACGAACATCA
CCATCACCATCACCATCACCATTAAGGCCGGCCTGTAGTCACTGGCACAACGCGTTACCCGGTAAGCCAA
TCGGGTATACACGGTCGTCATACTGCAGACAGGGTTCTTCTACTTTGCAAGATAGTCTTGAGTAGTAAAA
TAAATAGATAGAGAAAATCAGCCTCGACTGTGCCTTCTAGTTGCCAGCCATCTGTTGTTTGCCCCTCCCC
CGTGCCTTCCTTGACCCTGGAAGGTGCCACTCCCACTGTCCTTTCCTAATAAAATGAGGAAATTGCATCA
CAACACTCAACCCTATCTCGGTCTATTCTTTTGATTTATAAGGGATTTTGCCGATTTCGGCCTATTGGTT
AAAAAATGAGCTGATTTAACAAAAATTTAACGCGAATTAATTCTGTGGAATGTGTGTCAGTTAGGGTGTG
GAAAGTCCCCAGGCTCCCCAGCAGGCAGAAGTATGCAAAGCATGCATCTCAATTAGTCAGCAACCAGGTG
TGGAAAGTCCCCAGGCTCCCCAGCAGGCAGAAGTATGCAAAGCATGCATCTCAATTAGTCAGCAACCATA
GTCCCGCCCCTAACTCCGCCCATCCCGCCCCTAACTCCGCCCAGTTCCGCCCATTCTCCGCCCCATGGCT
GACTAATTTTTTTTATTTATGCAGAGGCCGAGGCCGCCTCTGCCTCTGAGCTATTCCAGAAGTAGTGAGG
AGGCTTTTTTGGAGGCCTAGGCTTTTGCAAAAAGCTCCCGGGAGCTTGTATATCCATTTTCGGATCTGAT
CAGCACGTGTTGACAATTAATCATCGGCATAGTATATCGGCATAGTATAATACGACAAGGTGAGGAACTA
AACCATGACCGAGTACAAGCCCACGGTGCGCCTCGCCACCCGCGACGACGTCCCCAGGGCCGTACGCACC
CTCGCCGCCGCGTTCGCCGACTACCCCGCCACGCGCCACACCGTCGATCCGGACCGCCACATCGAGCGGG
TCACCGAGCTGCAAGAACTCTTCCTCACGCGCGTCGGGCTCGACATCGGCAAGGTGTGGGTCGCGGACGA
CGGCGCCGCGGTGGCGGTCTGGACCACGCCGGAGAGCGTCGAAGCGGGGGCGGTGTTCGCCGAGATCGGC
CCGCGCATGGCCGAGTTGAGCGGTTCCCGGCTGGCCGCGCAGCAACAGATGGAAGGCCTCCTGGCGCCGC
ACCGGCCCAAGGAGCCCGCGTGGTTCCTGGCCACCGTCGGCGTCTCGCCCGACCACCAGGGCAAGGGTCT
GGGCAGCGCCGTCGTGCTCCCCGGAGTGGAGGCGGCCGAGCGCGCCGGGGTGCCCGCCTTCCTGGAGACA
TCCGCGCCCCGCAACCTCCCCTTCTACGAGCGGCTCGGCTTCACCGTCACCGCCGACGTCGAGGTGCCCG
AAGGACCGCGCACCTGGTGCATGACCCGCAAGCCCGGTGCCTGACACGTGCTACGAGATTTCGATTCCAC
CGCCGCCTTCTATGAAAGGTTGGGCTTCGGAATCGTTTTCCGGGACGCCGGCTGGATGATCCTCCAGCGC
GGGGATCTCATGCTGGAGTTCTTCGCCCACCCCAACTTGTTTATTGCAGCTTATAATGGTTACAAATAAA
GCAATAGCATCACAAATTTCACAAATAAAGCATTTTTTTCACTGCATTCTAGTTGTGGTTTGTCCAAACT
CATCAATGTATCTTATCATGTCTGTATACCGTCGACCTCTAGCTAGAGCTTGGCGTAATCATGGTCATTA
CCAATGCTTAATCAGTGAGGCACCTATCTCAGCGATCTGTCTATTTCGTTCATCCATAGTTGCCTGACTC
CCCGTCGTGTAGATAACTACGATACGGGAGGGCTTACCATCTGGCCCCAGCGCTGCGATGATACCGCGAG
AACCACGCTCACCGGCTCCGGATTTATCAGCAATAAACCAGCCAGCCGGAAGGGCCGAGCGCAGAAGTGG
TCCTGCAACTTTATCCGCCTCCATCCAGTCTATTAATTGTTGCCGGGAAGCTAGAGTAAGTAGTTCGCCA
GTTAATAGTTTGCGCAACGTTGTTGCCATCGCTACAGGCATCGTGGTGTCACGCTCGTCGTTTGGTATGG
CTTCATTCAGCTCCGGTTCCCAACGATCAAGGCGAGTTACATGATCCCCCATGTTGTGCAAAAAAGCGGT
TAGCTCCTTCGGTCCTCCGATCGTTGTCAGAAGTAAGTTGGCCGCAGTGTTATCACTCATGGTTATGGCA
GCACTGCATAATTCTCTTACTGTCATGCCATCCGTAAGATGCTTTTCTGTGACTGGTGAGTACTCAACCA
AGTCATTCTGAGAATAGTGTATGCGGCGACCGAGTTGCTCTTGCCCGGCGTCAATACGGGATAATACCGC
GCCACATAGCAGAACTTTAAAAGTGCTCATCATTGGAAAACGTTCTTCGGGGCGAAAACTCTCAAGGATC
TTACCGCTGTTGAGATCCAGTTCGATGTAACCCACTCGTGCACCCAACTGATCTTCAGCATCTTTTACTT
TCACCAGCGTTTCTGGGTGAGCAAAAACAGGAAGGCAAAATGCCGCAAAAAAGGGAATAAGGGCGACACG
GAAATGTTGAATACTCATATTCTTCCTT
Features (pLannotate 1.2.2; 24 found; start..end, strand, type, name):
    119..143     -  CDS            KanR (fragment): aminoglycoside phosphotransferase; aph(3')-Ia; confers resistance to kanamycin
    254..842     +  rep_origin     ori: high-copy-number ColE1/pMB1/pBR322/pUC origin of replication
   1067..1084    +  terminator     rrnB T2 terminator (fragment): transcription terminator T2 from the E. coli rrnB gene
   1109..1128    -  CDS            lacZα (fragment): LacZα fragment of β-galactosidase; lacZ fragment
   1584..1600    +  protein_bind   lac operator: The lac repressor binds to the lac operator to inhibit transcription in E. coli. This inhibition can be relieved by adding lactose or isopropyl-β-D-thiogalactopyranoside (IPTG). lac repressor encoded by lacI
   1843..2146    +  enhancer       CMV enhancer: human cytomegalovirus immediate early enhancer
   2147..2350    +  promoter       CMV promoter: human cytomegalovirus (CMV) immediate early promoter
   2486..2529    +  intron         CMV intron (fragment): modified intron A from human cytomegalovirus
   2581..2599    +  promoter       SP6 promoter: promoter for bacteriophage SP6 RNA polymerase
   2603..2640    +  CDS            IgH signal sequence (fragment): signal sequence from the mouse immunoglobulin heavy chain variable region
   2710..5703    +  CDS            ADGRF5 (fragment): AGRF5_HUMAN - Also known as GPR116, KIAA0758. Experimental evidence at protein level: Swiss-Prot protein existence level 1. Receptor that plays a critical role in lung surfactant homeostasis. May play a role in controlling adipocyte function. From Homo sapiens (Human).
   5800..5979    +  CDS            Comp (fragment): COMP_RAT - Experimental evidence at protein level: Swiss-Prot protein existence level 1. May play a role in the structural integrity of cartilage via its interaction with other extracellular matrix proteins such as the collagens and fibronectin. Can mediate the interaction of chondrocytes with the cartilage extracellular matrix through interaction with cell surface integrin receptors. Could play a role in the pathogenesis of osteoarthritis. Potent suppressor of apoptosis in both primary chondrocytes and transformed cells. Suppresses apoptosis by blocking the activation of caspase-3 and by indu
   5967..7419    +  CDS            SEAP (fragment): secreted alkaline phosphatase from human placenta The natural enzyme has a C-terminal transmembrane sequence that is replaced by a GPI anchor.
   7444..7485    +  CDS            AviTag™ (fragment): peptide tag that allows for enzymatic biotinylation
   7489..7512    +  CDS            8xHis: 8xHis affinity tag
   7658..7769    +  polyA_signal   bGH poly(A) signal: bovine growth hormone polyadenylation signal
   7770..7878    +  rep_origin     f1 ori (fragment): f1 bacteriophage origin of replication; arrow indicates direction of (+) strand synthesis
   7892..8221    +  promoter       SV40 promoter: SV40 enhancer and early promoter
   8269..8316    +  promoter       EM7 promoter: synthetic bacterial promoter&nbsp
   8335..8934    +  CDS            PuroR (fragment): puromycin N-acetyltransferase; pac from Streptomyces; confers resistance to puromycin
   8944..9069    +  CDS            ble (fragment): BLE_KLEPN - Experimental evidence at protein level: Swiss-Prot protein existence level 1. Binding protein with a strong affinity to the bleomycin family of antibiotics. Binds to CL990; an antimitotic-antibiotic compound. From Klebsiella pneumoniae.
   9064..9185    +  polyA_signal   SV40 poly(A) signal: SV40 polyadenylation signal
   9238..10098   -  CDS            AmpR: β-lactamase; bla; confers resistance to ampicillin, carbenicillin, and related antibiotics
  10101..89      -  promoter       AmpR promoter (fragment) (across the origin): bla
