[The description below was written by a language model from this plasmid's Addgene catalogue record and pLannotate feature annotations shown in this document.]
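Description:
pD649-HAsp-ADGRF5-COMP5AP-AviTag-9xHis is a mammalian expression plasmid of about 10.1 kb, built on the pD649 backbone, for producing a secreted, tagged form of the extracellular domain of human ADGRF5 (also known as GPR116). In bacteria it is maintained as a high-copy plasmid through a ColE1/pUC-type origin and selected with ampicillin via a β-lactamase gene. The annotation also picks up short remnants of KanR, lacZα, an rrnB terminator and an f1 origin, which appear to be backbone fragments rather than functional parts. The depositor notes that some plasmids in this collection may carry an IS4-like transposase element upstream of the CMV promoter; no such feature is annotated here.

Expression is driven by the CMV immediate-early enhancer and promoter, followed by a fragment of CMV intron A and an SP6 promoter that also serves as a sequencing primer site. The open reading frame begins with a signal peptide: the name implies a haemagglutinin-type leader (HAsp), although the annotation tool matched a fragment of an immunoglobulin heavy-chain signal sequence. This directs the roughly 3 kb ADGRF5 ectodomain, cloned between retained NotI and AscI sites, into the secretory pathway. Downstream and in frame are a coiled-coil segment of rat cartilage oligomeric matrix protein, which pentamerises the fusion, then human placental alkaline phosphatase as an enzymatic reporter, an AviTag for site-specific biotinylation and a polyhistidine tag for purification, ending at a bGH polyadenylation signal. A separate SV40/EM7-driven puromycin resistance cassette with an SV40 poly(A) signal could allow selection in mammalian cells.

The construct belongs to a collection made for a human cell-surface interactome study. A multivalent, phosphatase-tagged ectodomain of this kind is suited to use as a high-avidity probe for detecting weak extracellular protein–protein interactions.
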