Addgene plasmid #157583: pD649-HAsp-ADGRF5-COMP5AP-AviTag-9xHis
Purpose: Mammalian expression of cell-surface protein extracellular domain fused to COMP5AP-AviTag-9xHis. Protein is secreted from cells.
Depositing lab: Chris Garcia. Depositing organization: Stanford University. Publication: A Human IgSF Cell-Surface Interactome Reveals a Complex Network of Protein-Protein Interactions. Wojtowicz WM, Vielmetter J, Fernandes RA, Siepe DH, Eastman CL, Chisholm GB, Cox S, Klock H, Anderson PW, Rue SM, Miller JJ, Glaser SM, Bragstad ML, Vance J, Lam AW, Lesley SA, Zinn K, Garcia KC. Cell. 2020 Aug 20;182(4):1027-1043.e17. doi: 10.1016/j.cell.2020.07.025. PubMed 32822567.
Backbone
  Vector backbone: pD649
  Backbone size w/o insert (bp): 7153
  Vector type: Mammalian Expression
Growth in bacteria
  Bacterial resistance: Ampicillin, 100 μg/mL
  Growth temperature: 37°C
  Growth strain: DH5alpha
  Copy number: High Copy
Gene/Insert
  Gene/Insert name: ADGRF5 (alt name: AGRF5)
  Species: H. sapiens (human)
  Insert size (bp): 2955
  Entrez Gene: ADGRF5 (a.k.a. GPR116, KPG_001)
  Promoter: CMV/SP6
  Tag / fusion protein: COMP5AP-AviTag-9xHis (C terminal on backbone)
  Cloning method: Restriction Enzyme; 5′ cloning site GCGGCCGC (not destroyed); 3′ cloning site GGCGCGCC (not destroyed)
  Sequencing primers: 5′ ATTTAGGTGACACTATAG; 3′ CGTCGCACTCCATCACGGTG
Resource information
  A portion of this plasmid was derived from a plasmid made by: synthesis by ThermoFisher
Terms and licenses: Academic/Nonprofit Terms; Industry Terms: Not Available to Industry
Depositor comments: Some plasmids in this collection may have an IS4-like element ISVsa5 family transposase upstream of the CMV promoter.
How to cite: pD649-HAsp-ADGRF5-COMP5AP-AviTag-9xHis was a gift from Chris Garcia (Addgene plasmid # 157583 ; http://n2t.net/addgene:157583 ; RRID:Addgene_157583)
