>Addgene plasmid #157583 | pD649-HAsp-ADGRF5-COMP5AP-AviTag-9xHis | depositor partial sequence | sequence record 304276 | insert (extracellular domain)
GCTCTGAATTGGAACTACGAGAGCACCATCCATCCTCTGAGCCTGCACGAACATGAGCCTGCTGGCGAAG
AGGCCCTGAGACAGAAAAGAGCCGTGGCCACAAAGAGCCCCACCGCCGAAGAGTACACCGTGAACATCGA
GATCAGCTTCGAGAACGCCAGCTTTCTGGACCCCATCAAGGCCTACCTGAACAGCCTGAGCTTCCCCATC
CACGGCAACAACACCGACCAGATCACCGACATCCTGAGCATCAACGTGACCACCGTGTGCAGACCTGCCG
GCAATGAGATCTGGTGTAGCTGTGAAACAGGCTACGGCTGGCCCAGAGAGAGATGCCTGCACAACCTGAT
CTGCCAAGAGCGGGATGTGTTTCTGCCTGGCCACCACTGCAGCTGCCTGAAAGAACTGCCTCCTAATGGC
CCCTTCTGCCTGCTGCAAGAGGACGTGACCCTGAACATGAGAGTGCGGCTGAACGTGGGCTTCCAAGAGG
ACCTGATGAATACCAGCAGCGCCCTGTACAGAAGCTACAAGACCGACCTGGAAACCGCCTTCCGGAAAGG
CTATGGCATCCTGCCTGGCTTTAAGGGCGTGACCGTGACAGGCTTTAAGAGCGGCAGCGTGGTGGTCACC
TACGAAGTGAAAACCACACCTCCTAGCCTGGAACTGATCCACAAGGCCAACGAACAGGTGGTGCAGAGCC
TGAACCAGACCTACAAGATGGACTACAACAGCTTCCAGGCCGTGACCATCAACGAGAGCAATTTCTTCGT
GACCCCGGAAATCATCTTCGAGGGCGACACAGTGTCCCTCGTGTGCGAGAAAGAGGTGCTGTCTAGTAAC
GTGTCCTGGCGCTACGAGGAACAGCAGCTGGAAATCCAGAACAGCTCCCGGTTCAGCATCTACACAGCCC
TGTTCAACAACATGACCAGCGTGTCCAAGCTGACCATCCACAACATTACACCTGGCGACGCCGGCGAGTA
TGTGTGCAAGCTGATCCTGGATATCTTCGAGTACGAGTGCAAGAAAAAGATCGACGTGATGCCCATCCAG
ATCCTCGCCAACGAAGAGATGAAGGTCATGTGCGACAACAACCCCGTGTCTCTGAACTGCTGCAGCCAGG
GCAATGTGAACTGGTCCAAGGTGGAATGGAAGCAAGAGGGCAAGATCAACATCCCCGGCACACCCGAGAC
AGACATCGACTCCAGCTGTAGCAGATACACCCTGAAGGCCGATGGCACCCAGTGTCCTAGCGGATCTTCT
GGCACCACCGTGATCTACACATGCGAGTTCATCAGCGCCTACGGCGCCAGAGGCAGCGCCAATATCAAAG
TGACCTTTATCTCCGTGGCCAACCTCACCATCACACCCGATCCTATCTCTGTGTCCGAGGGCCAGAACTT
CAGCATCAAGTGCATCAGCGACGTGTCCAACTACGACGAGGTGTACTGGAATACCTCCGCCGGCATCAAG
ATCTACCAGCGGTTCTACACCACCAGAAGATACCTGGACGGCGCCGAGAGCGTGCTGACCGTGAAAACAA
GCACAAGAGAGTGGAACGGCACCTACCACTGCATCTTCCGGTACAAGAACAGCTACTCTATCGCCACCAA
GGACGTGATCGTGCACCCTCTGCCTCTGAAGCTGAACATCATGGTGGACCCTCTGGAAGCCACAGTGTCT
TGTTCTGGCTCCCACCACATCAAGTGTTGCATCGAAGAGGACGGCGACTACAAAGTGACATTCCACACCG
GCTCCTCTTCTCTGCCTGCCGCCAAAGAAGTGAACAAGAAGCAAGTCTGCTATAAGCACAACTTCAACGC
CTCTTCCGTGTCATGGTGCAGCAAGACCGTGGACGTGTGCTGCCACTTTACCAACGCCGCCAACAATAGC
GTGTGGTCCCCTAGCATGAAGCTCAACCTGGTGCCTGGCGAGAACATCACCTGTCAGGACCCTGTGATTG
GCGTGGGCGAGCCTGGAAAAGTGATCCAGAAGCTGTGCAGATTCAGCAACGTGCCAAGCAGCCCTGAGTC
TCCTATCGGCGGCACCATCACCTATAAGTGTGTGGGCAGCCAGTGGGAAGAGAAGCGGAACGATTGCATC
TCTGCCCCTATCAACTCCCTGCTGCAGATGGCCAAGGCACTGATCAAGAGCCCTAGCCAGGATGAGATGC
TGCCCACCTATCTGAAGGACCTGTCCATCAGCATCGACAAGGCCGAGCACGAGATCTCTTCTAGCCCTGG
ATCTCTGGGCGCCATCATCAATATCCTGGACCTGCTGAGCACCGTGCCTACACAAGTGAACTCCGAGATG
ATGACCCACGTGCTGTCCACCGTGAATGTGATCCTGGGCAAGCCCGTGCTGAACACCTGGAAAGTTCTCC
AGCAGCAGTGGACCAACCAGTCCTCTCAGCTGCTGCACAGCGTGGAAAGATTCTCTCAGGCCCTGCAGTC
TGGCGATAGCCCTCCACTGAGCTTCAGCCAGACCAACGTGCAGATGAGCAGCATGGTCATCAAGAGCAGT
CACCCCGAAACCTACCAGCAGAGATTCGTGTTCCCCTACTTCGACCTGTGGGGCAACGTCGTGATCGACA
AGAGCTATCTGGAAAACCTGCAGAGCGACAGCAGCATCGTGACCATGGCCTTTCCAACACTGCAGGCCAT
TCTGGCCCAGGACATCCAAGAGAACAACTTTGCCGAGAGCCTGGTCATGACAACCACTGTGTCCCACAAC
ACCACCATGCCATTCCGGATCAGCATGACCTTTAAGAACAACAGCCCCTCTGGCGGCGAGACTAAGTGCG
TGTTCTGGAACTTCCGGCTGGCCAACAACACAGGCGGCTGGGATTCTAGCGGCTGCTATGTTGAAGAAGG
CGACGGCGATAACGTGACCTGCATCTGTGATCACCTGACCAGCTTCTCCATCCTGATGAGCCCTGACAGC
CCCGATCCAAGCTCT
